>Addgene plasmid #145568 | pGBW-m4046438 | depositor full sequence | sequence record 287745 | Full Sequence
GCGGCCGCTTGCTATATTGAAGTACGGATTAGAAGCCGCCGAGCGGGCGACAGCCCTCCGACGGAAGACT
CTCCTCCGTGCGTCCTCGTCTTCACCGGTCGCGTTCCTGAAACGCAGATGTGCCTCGCGCCGCACTGCTC
CGAACAATAAAGATTCTACAATACTAGCTTTTATGGTTATGAAGAGGAAAAATTGGCAGTAACCTGGCCC
CACAAACCTTCAAATTAACGAATCAAATTAACAACCATAGGATGATAATGCGATTAGTTTTTTAGCCTTA
TTTCTGGGGTAATTAATCAGCGAAGCGATGATTTTTGATCTATTAACAGATATATAAATGGAAAAGCTGC
ATAACCACTTTAACTAATACTTTCAACATTTTCAGTTTGTATTACTTCTTATTCAAATGTCATAAAAGTA
TCAACAAAAAATTGTTAATATACCTCTATACTTTAACGTCAAGGAGAAAAAACTATAATGAGCCTGGAAA
ACGTTGCCTTCAATGTAGTGAACAAAGGACACTTTGATGGGCAACAGGGTGAGGTTCCTGTCTCCATTAT
AAATAACACCGTTTATACTAAGGTCGACGGCGTTGATGTGGAATTGTTCGAAAATAAGACGACATTACCC
GTCAACGTTGCATTTGAACTTTGGGCGAAGCGTAACATCAAACCAGTCCCAGAAGTTAAGATTTTGAACA
ATTTGGGTGTTGACATCGCTGCTAATACCGTCATTTGGGATTACAAGAGAGATGCTCCGGCCCATATCTC
AACTATAGGTGTCTGCTCGATGACTGACATTGCTAAAAAGCCAACCGAGACTATCTGTGCTCCATTAACC
GTTTTCTTTGACGGTAGAGTAGATGGTCAAGTCGACCTCTTCAGAAACGCAAGGAACGGTGTTTTGATTA
CAGAAGGTAGTGTTAAAGGTCTACAACCTTCTGTAGGTCCAAAGCAAGCGTCCTTGAACGGCGTCACGTT
GATTGGCGAAGCCGTTAAGACTCAATTCAATTACTATAAGAAGGTCGATGGTGTTGTGCAACAATTACCA
GAAACTTACTTCACTCAGTCTCGCAATTTGCAAGAATTTAAACCACGATCTCAAATGGAAATCGATTTTC
TTGAACTAGCTATGGACGAGTTCATCGAACGTTACAAGTTGGAAGGTTATGCTTTTGAACACATTGTCTA
CGGTGACTTCTCTCATTCCCAGCTGGGTGGTTTACACTTGCTAATTGGACTGGCTAAAAGATTCAAGGAA
TCACCATTCGAGTTGGAAGATTTTATCCCTATGGACTCTACCGTTAAAAACTACTTCATCACTGATGCTC
AAACCGGTTCGAGTAAGTGTGTTTGTTCCGTCATTGACTTGTTACTAGATGATTTCGTAGAAATAATTAA
GTCTCAAGACTTGTCAGTTGTTTCCAAGGTTGTCAAGGTAACCATTGACTATACGGAAATCTCATTTATG
TTGTGGTGCAAAGACGGTCATGTTGAAACCTTCTACCCGAAATTGCAACTCGTGCCGAGAGGTTCTCACC
ATCATCACCATCATTAAACAGGCCCCTTTTCCTTTGTCGATATCATGTAATTAGTTATGTCACGCTTACA
TTCACGCCCTCCTCCCACATCCGCTCTAACCGAAAAGGAAGGAGTTAGACAACCTGAAGTCTAGGTCCCT
ATTTATTTTTTTTAATAGTTATGTTAGTATTAAGAACGTTATTTATATTTCAAATTTTTCTTTTTTTTCT
GTACAAAGCGGCCGCCGAACCACTAGTGCACTGCAGTACACGGTTTCCTTGAAATTTTTTTGATTCGGTA
ATCTCCGAACAGAAGGAAGAACGAAGGAAGGAGCACAGACTTAGATTGGTATATATACGCATATGTAGTG
TTGAAGAAACATGAAATTGCCCAGTATTCTTAACCCAACTGCACAGAACAAAAACGTGCAGGAAACGAAG
ATAAATCATGTCGAAAGCTACATATAAGGAACGTGCTGCTACTCATCCTAGTCCTGTTGCTGCCAAGCTA
TTTAATATCATGCACGAAAAGCAAACAAACTTGTGTGCTTCATTGGATGTTCGTACCACCAAGGAATTAC
TGGAGTTAGTTGAAGCATTAGGTCCCAAAATTTGTTTACTAAAAACACATGTGGATATCTTGACTGATTT
TTCCATGGAGGGCACAGTTAAGCCGCTAAAGGCATTATCCGCCAAGTACAATTTTTTACTCTTCGAGGAC
AGAAAATTTGCTGACATTGGTAATACAGTCAAATTGCAGTACTCTGCGGGTGTATACAGAATAGCAGAAT
GGGCAGACATTACGAATGCACACGGTGTGGTGGGCCCAGGTATTGTTAGCGGTTTGAAGCAGGCGGCAGA
AGAAGTAACAAAGGAACCTAGAGGCCTTTTGATGTTAGCAGAATTGTCATGCAAGGGCTCCCTATCTACT
GGAGAATATACTAAGGGTACTGTTGACATTGCGAAGAGCGACAAAGATTTTGTTATCGGCTTTATTGCTC
AAAGAGACATGGGTGGAAGAGATGAAGGTTACGATTGGTTGATTATGACACCCGGTGTGGGTTTAGATGA
CAAGGGAGATGCATTGGGTCAACAGTATAGAACCGTGGATGATGTGGTTTCTACAGGATCTGACATTATT
ATTGTTGGAAGAGGACTATTTGCAAAGGGAAGGGATGCTAAGGTAGAGGGTGAACGTTACAGAAAAGCAG
GCTGGGAAGCATATTTGAGAAGATGCGGCCAGCAAAACTAAAAAACTGTATTATAAGTAAATGCATGTAT
ACTAAACTCACAAATTAGAGCTTCAATTTAATTATATCAGTTATTACCCGAGTAACGAAGCATCTGTGCT
TCATTTTGTAGAACAAAAATGCAACGCGAGAGCGCTAATTTTTCAAACAAAGAATCTGAGCTGCATTTTT
ACAGAACAGAAATGCAACGCGAAAGCGCTATTTTACCAACGAAGAATCTGTGCTTCATTTTTGTAAAACA
AAAATGCAACGCGAGAGCGCTAATTTTTCAAACAAAGAATCTGAGCTGCATTTTTACAGAACAGAAATGC
AACGCGAGAGCGCTATTTTACCAACAAAGAATCTATACTTCTTTTTTGTTCTACAAAAATGCATCCCGAG
AGCGCTATTTTTCTAACAAAGCATCTTAGATTACTTTTTTTCTCCTTTGTGCGCTCTATAATGCAGTCTC
TTGATAACTTTTTGCACTGTAGGTCCGTTAAGGTTAGAAGAAGGCTACTTTGGTGTCTATTTTCTCTTCC
ATAAAAAAAGCCTGACTCCACTTCCCGCGTTTACTGATTACTAGCGAAGCTGCGGGTGCATTTTTTCAAG
ATAAAGGCATCCCCGATTATATTCTATACCGATGTGGATTGCGCATACTTTGTGAACAGAAAGTGATAGC
GTTGATGATTCTTCATTGGTCAGAAAATTATGAACGGTTTCTTCTATTTTGTCTCTATATACTACGTATA
GGAAATGTTTACATTTTCGTATTGTTTTCGATTCACTCTATGAATAGTTCTTACTACAATTTTTTTGTCT
AAAGAGTAATACTAGAGATAAACATAAAAAATGTAGAGGTCGAGTTTAGATGCAAGTTCAAGGAGCGAAA
GGTGGATGGGTAGGTTATATAGGGATATAGCACAGAGATATATAGCAAAGAGATACTTTTGAGCAATGTT
TGTGGAAGCGGTATTCGCAATATTTTAGTAGCTCGTTACAGTCCGGTGCGTTTTTGGTTTTTTGAAAGTG
CGTCATCAGAGCGCTTTTGGTTTTCAAAAGCGCTCTGAAGTTCCTATACTTTCTAGCTAGAGAATAGGAA
CTTCCCGAGCGGCCGCGTGTTACAAGCTTGACTCCAGCGTAACTGGACTGCAATCAACTCACTGGCTCAC
CTTCACGGGTGGGCCTTTCTTCGGTAGAAAATCAAAGGATCTTCTTGAGATCCTTTTTTTCTGCGCGTAA
TCTGCTGCTTGCAAACAAAAAAACCACCGCTACCAGCGGTGGTTTGTTTGCCGGATCAAGAGCTACCAAC
TCTTTTTCCGAGGTAACTGGCTTCAGCAGAGCGCAGATACCAAATACTGTTCTTCTAGTGTAGCCGTAGT
TAGGCCACCACTTCAAGAACTCTGTAGCACCGCCTACATACCTCGCTCTGCTAATCCTGTTACCAGTGGC
TGCTGCCAGTGGCGATAAGTCGTGTCTTACCGGGTTGGACTCAAGACGATAGTTACCGGATAAGGCGCAG
CGGTCGGGCTGAACGGGGGGTTCGTGCACACAGCCCAGCTTGGAGCGAACGACCTACACCGAACTGAGAT
ACCTACAGCGTGAGCTATGAGAAAGCGCCACGCTTCCCGAAGGGAGAAAGGCGGACAGGTATCCGGTAAG
CGGCAGGGTCGGAACAGGAGAGCGCACGAGGGAGCTTCCAGGGGTAAACGCCTGGTATCTTTATAGTCCT
GTCGGGTTTCGCCACCTCTGACTTGAGCATCGATTTTTGTGATGCTCGTCAGGGGGGCGGAGCCTATGGA
AAAACGCCAGCAACGCAGAAAGGCCCACCCGAAGGTGAGCCAGGTGATTACATTTGGGCCCTCATCAGAG
GTTTTCACCGTCATCACCGAAACGCGCGAGGCAGCTGCGGTAAAGCTCATCAGCGTGGTCGTGAAGCGAT
TCACAGATGTCTGCCTGTTCATCCGCGTCCAGCTCGTTGAGTTTCTCCAGAAGCGTTAATGTCTGGCTTC
TGATAAAGCGGGCCATGTTAAGGGCGGTTTTTTCCTGTTTGGTCACTTACCAATGCTTAATCAGTGAGGC
ACCTATCTCAGCGATCTGTCTATTTCGTTCATCCATAGTTGCCTGACTCCCCGTCGTGTAGATAACTACG
ATGCGGGAGGGCTTACCATCTGGCCCCAGTGCTGCAATGATACCGCGAGACCCACGCTCACCGGCTCCAG
ATTTATCAGCAATAAACCAGCCAGCCGGGAGGGCCGAGCGCAGAAGTGATCCTGCAACTTTATCCGCCTC
CATCCAGTCTATTAATTGTTGCCGGGAAGCTAGAGTAAGTAGTTCGCCAGTTAATAGTTTGCGCAACGTT
GTTGCCATTGCTACAGGCATCGTGGTGTCACGCTCGTCGTTTGGTATGGCTTCATTCAGCTCCGGTTCCC
AACGATCAAGGCGAGTTACATGATCCCCCATGTTGTGCAAAAAAGCGGTTAGCTCCTTCGGTCCTCCGAT
CGTTGCCAGAAGTAAGTTGGCCGCAGTGTTATCACTCATGGTTATGGCAGCACTGCATAATTCTCTTACT
GTCATGCCATCCGTGAGATGCTTTTCTGTGACTGGTGAGTACTCAACCAAGTCATTCTGAGAATAGTGTA
TGCGGCGACCGAGTTGCTCTTGCCCGGCGTCAATACGGGATAATACCGCGCCACATAGCAGAACTTTAAA
AGTGCTCATCATTGGAAAACGTTCTTCGGGGCGTAAACTCTCAAGGATCTTACCGCTGTTGAGATCCAGT
TCGATGTAACCCACTCGTGCACCCAACTGATCTTCAGCATCTTTTACTTTCACCAGCGTTTCTGGGTGAG
CAAAAACAGGAAGGCAAAATGCCGCAAAAAAGGGAATAAGGGCGACACGGAAATGTTGAATACTCATTTT
AGCTTCCTTAGCTCCTGAAAATCTCGATAACTCAAAAAATACGCCCGGTAGTGATCTTATTTCATTATGG
TGAAAGTTGGAACCTCTTACGTGCCGATCAAGTCAAAAGCCTCCGGTCGGAGGCTTTTGACTTTCTGCTA
TGGAGGTCAGGTATGATTTAAATGGTCAGTTAGA
Features (pLannotate 1.2.2; 13 found; start..end, strand, type, name):
     25..466     +  promoter       GAL1 promoter: S. cerevisiae GAL1; inducible promoter, regulated by Gal4
    475..1518    +  CDS            rep (fragment): R1AB_SARS2 - Experimental evidence at protein level: Swiss-Prot protein existence level 1. [2'-O-methyltransferase]: Methyltransferase that mediates mRNA cap 2'-O-ribose methylation to the 5'-cap structure of viral mRNAs. N7-methyl guanosine cap is a prerequisite for binding of nsp16. Therefore plays an essential role in viral mRNAs cap methylation which is essential to evade immune system. From Severe acute respiratory syndrome coronavirus 2 (2019-nCoV) (SARS-CoV-2).
   1583..1755    +  terminator     CYC1 terminator (fragment): S. cerevisiae CYC1; transcription terminator for CYC1
   1791..1967    +  promoter       URA3 promoter (fragment): S. cerevisiae URA3
   1968..2771    +  CDS            URA3: orotidine-5'-phosphate decarboxylase, required for uracil biosynthesis; S. cerevisiae URA3; yeast auxotrophic marker, counterselectable with 5-fluoroorotic acid (5-FOA)
   2854..3836    -  rep_origin     2μ ori: yeast 2μ plasmid origin of replication
   3914..3943    +  terminator     T3Te terminator: phage T3 early transcription terminator
   3965..4552    +  rep_origin     ori: high-copy-number ColE1/pMB1/pBR322/pUC origin of replication
   4564..4591    -  terminator     T7Te terminator: phage T7 early transcription terminator
   4615..4806    -  CDS            rop: Rop protein, which maintains plasmids at low copy number; rop
   4807..5667    -  CDS            AmpR: β-lactamase; bla; confers resistance to ampicillin, carbenicillin, and related antibiotics
   5668..5770    -  promoter       cat promoter: promoter of the E. coli cat gene encoding chloramphenicol acetyltransferase
   5771..5802    -  terminator     tonB terminator: bidirectional E. coli tonB-P14 transcription terminator
