>Addgene plasmid #145568 | pGBW-m4046438 | addgene full sequence | sequence record 298842 | Addgene NGS Result
GCGGCCGCTTGCTATATTGAAGTACGGATTAGAAGCCGCCGAGCGGGCGACAGCCCTCCGACGGAAGACT
CTCCTCCGTGCGTCCTCGTCTTCACCGGTCGCGTTCCTGAAACGCAGATGTGCCTCGCGCCGCACTGCTC
CGAACAATAAAGATTCTACAATACTAGCTTTTATGGTTATGAAGAGGAAAAATTGGCAGTAACCTGGCCC
CACAAACCTTCAAATTAACGAATCAAATTAACAACCATAGGATGATAATGCGATTAGTTTTTTAGCCTTA
TTTCTGGGGTAATTAATCAGCGAAGCGATGATTTTTGATCTATTAACAGATATATAAATGGAAAAGCTGC
ATAACCACTTTAACTAATACTTTCAACATTTTCAGTTTGTATTACTTCTTATTCAAATGTCATAAAAGTA
TCAACAAAAAATTGTTAATATACCTCTATACTTTAACGTCAAGGAGAAAAAACTATAATGAGCCTGGAAA
ACGTTGCCTTCAATGTAGTGAACAAAGGACACTTTGATGGGCAACAGGGTGAGGTTCCTGTCTCCATTAT
AAATAACACCGTTTATACTAAGGTCGACGGCGTTGATGTGGAATTGTTCGAAAATAAGACGACATTACCC
GTCAACGTTGCATTTGAACTTTGGGCGAAGCGTAACACTGAGAGATCCCCTCATAATTTCCCCAAAGCGT
AACCATGTGTGAATAAATTTTGAGCTAGTAGGGTTGCAGCCACGAGTAAGTCTTCCCTTGTTATTGTGTA
GCCAGAATGCCGCAAAACTTCCATGCCTAAGCGAACTGTTGAGAGTACGTTTCGATTTCTGACTGTGTTA
GCCTGGAAGTGCTTGTCCCAACCTTGTTTCTGAGCATGAACGCCCGCAAGCCAACATGTTAGTTGAAGCA
TCAGGGCGATTAGCAGCATGATATCAAAACGCTCTGAGCTGCTCGTTCGGCTATGGCGTAGGCCTAGTCC
GTAGGCAGGACTTTTCAAGTCTCGGAAGGTTTCTTCAATCTGCATTCGCTTCGAATAGATATTAACAAGT
TGTTTGGGTGTTCGAATTTCAACAGGTAAGTTAGTTGCTAGAACCCATGGCTCCTTTGCCGACGCTGAGT
AGATTTTAGGTGACGGGTGGTGACAATGAGTCCGTGTCGAGCGCTGATTTTTTCGGCCTTTAGAGCGAGA
TTTATACAATAGAATTTGGCATGAGATTGGATTGCTTTTAGTCAGCCTCTTATAGCCTAAAGTCTTTGAG
TGACTAGATGACATATCATGTAAGTTGCTGATAGGTTTCCAGTTTTCCGCTCCTAGGTCTGCATATTGTA
CTTTTCCTCTTACTCGACTTAACCAGTACCAACCCAGCTTCTCAACGGATTTATACCATGGCACTTTAAA
GCCAGCATCACTGACAATGAGCGGTGTGGTGTTACTCGGTAGAATGCTCGCAAGGTCGGCTAGAAATTGG
TCATGAGCTTTCTTTGAACATTGCTCTGAAAGCGGGAACGCTTTCTCATAAAGAGTAACAGAACGACCGT
GTAGTGCGACTGAAGCTCGCAATACCATAAGTCGTTTTTGCTCACGAATATCAGACCAGTCAACAAGTAC
AATGGGCATCGTATTGCCCGAACAGATAAAGCTAGCATGCCAACGGTATACAGCGAGTCGCTCTTTGTGG
AGGTGACGATTACCTAACAATCGGTCGATTCGTTTGATGTTATGTTTTGTTCTCGCTTTGGTTGGCAGGT
TACGGCCAAGTTCGGTAAGAGTGAGAGTTTTACAGTCAAGTAATGCGTGGCAAGCCAACGTTAAGCTGTT
GAGTCGTTTTAAGTGTAATTCGGGGCAGAATTGGTAAAGAGAGTCGTGTAAAATATCGAGTTCGCACATC
TTGTTGTCTGATTATTGATTTTTCGCGAAACCATTTGATCATATGACAAGATGTGTATCCACCTTAACTT
AATGATTTTTACCAAAATCATTAGGGGATTCATCAGAGCGTAACATCAAACCAGTCCCAGAAGTTAAGAT
TTTGAACAATTTGGGTGTTGACATCGCTGCTAATACCGTCATTTGGGATTACAAGAGAGATGCTCCGGCC
CATATCTCAACTATAGGTGTCTGCTCGATGACTGACATTGCTAAAAAGCCAACCGAGACTATCTGTGCTC
CATTAACCGTTTTCTTTGACGGTAGAGTAGATGGTCAAGTCGACCTCTTCAGAAACGCAAGGAACGGTGT
TTTGATTACAGAAGGTAGTGTTAAAGGTCTACAACCTTCTGTAGGTCCAAAGCAAGCGTCCTTGAACGGC
GTCACGTTGATTGGCGAAGCCGTTAAGACTCAATTCAATTACTATAAGAAGGTCGATGGTGTTGTGCAAC
AATTACCAGAAACTTACTTCACTCAGTCTCGCAATTTGCAAGAATTTAAACCACGATCTCAAATGGAAAT
CGATTTTCTTGAACTAGCTATGGACGAGTTCATCGAACGTTACAAGTTGGAAGGTTATGCTTTTGAACAC
ATTGTCTACGGTGACTTCTCTCATTCCCAGCTGGGTGGTTTACACTTGCTAATTGGACTGGCTAAAAGAT
TCAAGGAATCACCATTCGAGTTGGAAGATTTTATCCCTATGGACTCTACCGTTAAAAACTACTTCATCAC
TGATGCTCAAACCGGTTCGAGTAAGTGTGTTTGTTCCGTCATTGACTTGTTACTAGATGATTTCGTAGAA
ATAATTAAGTCTCAAGACTTGTCAGTTGTTTCCAAGGTTGTCAAGGTAACCATTGACTATACGGAAATCT
CATTTATGTTGTGGTGCAAAGACGGTCATGTTGAAACCTTCTACCCGAAATTGCAACTCGTGCCGAGAGG
TTCTCACCATCATCACCATCATTAAACAGGCCCCTTTTCCTTTGTCGATATCATGTAATTAGTTATGTCA
CGCTTACATTCACGCCCTCCTCCCACATCCGCTCTAACCGAAAAGGAAGGAGTTAGACAACCTGAAGTCT
AGGTCCCTATTTATTTTTTTTAATAGTTATGTTAGTATTAAGAACGTTATTTATATTTCAAATTTTTCTT
TTTTTTCTGTACAAAGCGGCCGCCGAACCACTAGTGCACTGCAGTACACGGTTTCCTTGAAATTTTTTTG
ATTCGGTAATCTCCGAACAGAAGGAAGAACGAAGGAAGGAGCACAGACTTAGATTGGTATATATACGCAT
ATGTAGTGTTGAAGAAACATGAAATTGCCCAGTATTCTTAACCCAACTGCACAGAACAAAAACGTGCAGG
AAACGAAGATAAATCATGTCGAAAGCTACATATAAGGAACGTGCTGCTACTCATCCTAGTCCTGTTGCTG
CCAAGCTATTTAATATCATGCACGAAAAGCAAACAAACTTGTGTGCTTCATTGGATGTTCGTACCACCAA
GGAATTACTGGAGTTAGTTGAAGCATTAGGTCCCAAAATTTGTTTACTAAAAACACATGTGGATATCTTG
ACTGATTTTTCCATGGAGGGCACAGTTAAGCCGCTAAAGGCATTATCCGCCAAGTACAATTTTTTACTCT
TCGAGGACAGAAAATTTGCTGACATTGGTAATACAGTCAAATTGCAGTACTCTGCGGGTGTATACAGAAT
AGCAGAATGGGCAGACATTACGAATGCACACGGTGTGGTGGGCCCAGGTATTGTTAGCGGTTTGAAGCAG
GCGGCAGAAGAAGTAACAAAGGAACCTAGAGGCCTTTTGATGTTAGCAGAATTGTCATGCAAGGGCTCCC
TATCTACTGGAGAATATACTAAGGGTACTGTTGACATTGCGAAGAGCGACAAAGATTTTGTTATCGGCTT
TATTGCTCAAAGAGACATGGGTGGAAGAGATGAAGGTTACGATTGGTTGATTATGACACCCGGTGTGGGT
TTAGATGACAAGGGAGATGCATTGGGTCAACAGTATAGAACCGTGGATGATGTGGTTTCTACAGGATCTG
ACATTATTATTGTTGGAAGAGGACTATTTGCAAAGGGAAGGGATGCTAAGGTAGAGGGTGAACGTTACAG
AAAAGCAGGCTGGGAAGCATATTTGAGAAGATGCGGCCAGCAAAACTAAAAAACTGTATTATAAGTAAAT
GCATGTATACTAAACTCACAAATTAGAGCTTCAATTTAATTATATCAGTTATTACCCGAGTAACGAAGCA
TCTGTGCTTCATTTTGTAGAACAAAAATGCAACGCGAGAGCGCTAATTTTTCAAACAAAGAATCTGAGCT
GCATTTTTACAGAACAGAAATGCAACGCGAAAGCGCTATTTTACCAACGAAGAATCTGTGCTTCATTTTT
GTAAAACAAAAATGCAACGCGAGAGCGCTAATTTTTCAAACAAAGAATCTGAGCTGCATTTTTACAGAAC
AGAAATGCAACGCGAGAGCGCTATTTTACCAACAAAGAATCTATACTTCTTTTTTGTTCTACAAAAATGC
ATCCCGAGAGCGCTATTTTTCTAACAAAGCATCTTAGATTACTTTTTTTCTCCTTTGTGCGCTCTATAAT
GCAGTCTCTTGATAACTTTTTGCACTGTAGGTCCGTTAAGGTTAGAAGAAGGCTACTTTGGTGTCTATTT
TCTCTTCCATAAAAAAAGCCTGACTCCACTTCCCGCGTTTACTGATTACTAGCGAAGCTGCGGGTGCATT
TTTTCAAGATAAAGGCATCCCCGATTATATTCTATACCGATGTGGATTGCGCATACTTTGTGAACAGAAA
GTGATAGCGTTGATGATTCTTCATTGGTCAGAAAATTATGAACGGTTTCTTCTATTTTGTCTCTATATAC
TACGTATAGGAAATGTTTACATTTTCGTATTGTTTTCGATTCACTCTATGAATGGTCAACAGTATAGAAC
CGTGGATGATGTGGTTTCTACAGGATCTGACATTATTATTGTTGGAAGAGGACTATTTGCAAAGGGAAGG
GATGCTAAGGTAGAGGGTGAACGTTACAGAAAAGCAGGCTGGGAAGCATATTTGAGAAGATGCGGCCAGC
AAAACTAAAAAACTGTATTATAAGTAAATGCATGTATACTAAACTCACAAATTAGAGCTTCAATTTAATT
ATATCAGTTATTACCCGAGTAACGAAGCATCTGTGCTTCATTTTGTAGAACAAAAATGCAACGCGAGAGC
GCTAATTTTTCAAACAAAGAATCTGAGCTGCATTTTTACAGAACAGAAATGCAACGCGAGAGCGCTATTT
TACCAACAAAGAATCTATACTTCTTTTTTGTTCTACAAAAATGCATCCCGAGAGCGCTATTTTTCTAACA
AAGCATCTTAGATTACTTTTTTTCTCCTTTGTGCGCTCTATAATGCAGTCTCTTGATAACTTTTTGCACT
GTAGGTCCGTTAAGGTTAGAAGAAGGCTACTTTGGTGTCTATTTTCTCTTCCATAAAAAAAGCCTGACTC
CACTTCCCGCGTTTACTGATTACTAGCGAAGCTGCGGGTGCATTTTTTCAAGATAAAGGCATCCCCGATT
ATATTCTATACCGATGTGGATTGCGCATACTTTGTGAACAGAAAGTGATAGCGTTGATGATTCTTCATTG
GTCAGAAAATTATGAACGGTTTCTTCTATTTTGTCTCTATATACTACGTATAGGAAATGTTTACATTTTC
GTATTGTTTTCGATTCACTCTATGAATAGTTCTTACTACAATTTTTTTGTCTAAAGAGTAATACTAGAGA
TAAACATAAAAAATGTAGAGGTCGAGTTTAGATGCAAGTTCAAGGAGCGAAAGGTGGATGGGTAGGTTAT
ATAGGGATATAGCACAGAGATATATAGCAAAGAGATACTTTTGAGCAATGTTTGTGGAAGCGGTATTCGC
AATATTTTAGTAGCTCGTTACAGTCCGGTGCGTTTTTGGTTTTTTGAAAGTGCGTCATCAGAGCGCTTTT
GGTTTTCAAAAGCGCTCTGAAGTTCCTATACTTTCTAGCTAGAGAATAGGAACTTCCCGAGCGGCCGCGT
GTTACAAGCTTGACTCCAGCGTAACTGGACTGCAATCAACTCACTGGCTCACCTTCACGGGTGGGCCTTT
CTTCGGTAGAAAATCAAAGGATCTTCTTGAGATCCTTTTTTTCTGCGCGTAATCTGCTGCTTGCAAACAA
AAAAACCACCGCTACCAGCGGTGGTTTGTTTGCCGGATCAAGAGCTACCAACTCTTTTTCCGAGGTAACT
GGCTTCAGCAGAGCGCAGATACCAAATACTGTTCTTCTAGTGTAGCCGTAGTTAGGCCACCACTTCAAGA
ACTCTGTAGCACCGCCTACATACCTCGCTCTGCTAATCCTGTTACCAGTGGCTGCTGCCAGTGGCGATAA
GTCGTGTCTTACCGGGTTGGACTCAAGACGATAGTTACCGGATAAGGCGCAGCGGTCGGGCTGAACGGGG
GGTTCGTGCACACAGCCCAGCTTGGAGCGAACGACCTACACCGAACTGAGATACCTACAGCGTGAGCTAT
GAGAAAGCGCCACGCTTCCCGAAGGGAGAAAGGCGGACAGGTATCCGGTAAGCGGCAGGGTCGGAACAGG
AGAGCGCACGAGGGAGCTTCCAGGGGTAAACGCCTGGTATCTTTATAGTCCTGTCGGGTTTCGCCACCTC
TGACTTGAGCATCGATTTTTGTGATGCTCGTCAGGGGGGCGGAGCCTATGGAAAAACGCCAGCAACGCAG
AAAGGCCCACCCGAAGGTGAGCCAGGTGATTACATTTGGGCCCTCATCAGAGGTTTTCACCGTCATCACC
GAAACGCGCGAGGCAGCTGCGGTAAAGCTCATCAGCGTGGTCGTGAAGCGATTCACAGATGTCTGCCTGT
TCATCCGCGTCCAGCTCGTTGAGTTTCTCCAGAAGCGTTAATGTCTGGCTTCTGATAAAGCGGGCCATGT
TAAGGGCGGTTTTTTCCTGTTTGGTCACTTACCAATGCTTAATCAGTGAGGCACCTATCTCAGCGATCTG
TCTATTTCGTTCATCCATAGTTGCCTGACTCCCCGTCGTGTAGATAACTACGATGCGGGAGGGCTTACCA
TCTGGCCCCAGTGCTGCAATGATACCGCGAGACCCACGCTCACCGGCTCCAGATTTATCAGCAATAAACC
AGCCAGCCGGGAGGGCCGAGCGCAGAAGTGATCCTGCAACTTTATCCGCCTCCATCCAGTCTATTAATTG
TTGCCGGGAAGCTAGAGTAAGTAGTTCGCCAGTTAATAGTTTGCGCAACGTTGTTGCCATTGCTACAGGC
ATCGTGGTGTCACGCTCGTCGTTTGGTATGGCTTCATTCAGCTCCGGTTCCCAACGATCAAGGCGAGTTA
CATGATCCCCCATGTTGTGCAAAAAAGCGGTTAGCTCCTTCGGTCCTCCGATCGTTGCCAGAAGTAAGTT
GGCCGCAGTGTTATCACTCATGGTTATGGCAGCACTGCATAATTCTCTTACTGTCATGCCATCCGTGAGA
TGCTTTTCTGTGACTGGTGAGTACTCAACCAAGTCATTCTGAGAATAGTGTATGCGGCGACCGAGTTGCT
CTTGCCCGGCGTCAATACGGGATAATACCGCGCCACATAGCAGAACTTTAAAAGTGCTCATCATTGGAAA
ACGTTCTTCGGGGCGTAAACTCTCAAGGATCTTACCGCTGTTGAGATCCAGTTCGATGTAACCCACTCGT
GCACCCAACTGATCTTCAGCATCTTTTACTTTCACCAGCGTTTCTGGGTGAGCAAAAACAGGAAGGCAAA
ATGCCGCAAAAAAGGGAATAAGGGCGACACGGAAATGTTGAATACTCATTTTAGCTTCCTTAGCTCCTGA
AAATCTCGATAACTCAAAAAATACGCCCGGTAGTGATCTTATTTCATTATGGTGAAAGTTGGAACCTCTT
ACGTGCCGATCAAGTCAAAAGCCTCCGGTCGGAGGCTTTTGACTTTCTGCTATGGAGGTCAGGTATGATT
TAAATGGTCAGTTAGA
Features (pLannotate 1.2.2; 16 found; start..end, strand, type, name):
     25..466     +  promoter       GAL1 promoter: S. cerevisiae GAL1; inducible promoter, regulated by Gal4
   1881..1950    +  ncRNA          RNA-OUT: Accession: RF00240 - RNA-OUT
   1993..2856    +  CDS            rep (fragment): R1AB_SARS2 - Experimental evidence at protein level: Swiss-Prot protein existence level 1. [2'-O-methyltransferase]: Methyltransferase that mediates mRNA cap 2'-O-ribose methylation to the 5'-cap structure of viral mRNAs. N7-methyl guanosine cap is a prerequisite for binding of nsp16. Therefore plays an essential role in viral mRNAs cap methylation which is essential to evade immune system. From Severe acute respiratory syndrome coronavirus 2 (2019-nCoV) (SARS-CoV-2).
   2921..3093    +  terminator     CYC1 terminator (fragment): S. cerevisiae CYC1; transcription terminator for CYC1
   3129..3305    +  promoter       URA3 promoter (fragment): S. cerevisiae URA3
   3306..4109    +  CDS            URA3: orotidine-5'-phosphate decarboxylase, required for uracil biosynthesis; S. cerevisiae URA3; yeast auxotrophic marker, counterselectable with 5-fluoroorotic acid (5-FOA)
   4192..4883    -  rep_origin     2μ ori (fragment): yeast 2μ plasmid origin of replication
   4884..5048    +  CDS            URA3 (fragment): orotidine-5'-phosphate decarboxylase, required for uracil biosynthesis; S. cerevisiae URA3; yeast auxotrophic marker, counterselectable with 5-fluoroorotic acid (5-FOA)
   5131..5988    -  rep_origin     2μ ori (fragment): yeast 2μ plasmid origin of replication
   6066..6095    +  terminator     T3Te terminator: phage T3 early transcription terminator
   6117..6704    +  rep_origin     ori: high-copy-number ColE1/pMB1/pBR322/pUC origin of replication
   6716..6743    -  terminator     T7Te terminator: phage T7 early transcription terminator
   6767..6958    -  CDS            rop: Rop protein, which maintains plasmids at low copy number; rop
   6959..7819    -  CDS            AmpR: β-lactamase; bla; confers resistance to ampicillin, carbenicillin, and related antibiotics
   7820..7922    -  promoter       cat promoter: promoter of the E. coli cat gene encoding chloramphenicol acetyltransferase
   7923..7954    -  terminator     tonB terminator: bidirectional E. coli tonB-P14 transcription terminator
