[The description below was written by a language model from this plasmid's Addgene catalogue record and pLannotate feature annotations shown in this document.]
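Description:
pGBW-m4046438 is an E. coli–yeast shuttle plasmid for galactose-inducible expression of the SARS-CoV-2 endoRNAse, a mature product of the ORF1ab replicase polyprotein. In bacteria it is propagated through a ColE1/pUC-type origin and selected with ampicillin; the β-lactamase gene is annotated as driven by a cat promoter, and a rop gene is also annotated, although the catalogue lists the plasmid as high copy. Short phage and tonB terminators insulate the bacterial modules. In S. cerevisiae the plasmid is maintained episomally by the 2μ origin and selected by uracil prototrophy through URA3, which can also be counterselected with 5-FOA.

The payload is a synthetic coding sequence of about 1 kb, recoded for S. cerevisiae codon usage. It sits between the Gal4-regulated GAL1 promoter and the CYC1 terminator. According to the catalogue, the backbone supplies a C-terminal thrombin-cleavable 6xHis tag, which would allow affinity purification and tag removal, though neither feature table annotates it separately. The automated annotation matches the insert only generically to the SARS-CoV-2 replicase polyprotein, and its accompanying text about the 2'-O-methyltransferase is boilerplate from that polyprotein entry rather than a description of this insert.

The two sequence records disagree. The depositor's 5.8 kb sequence shows the intact ORF directly downstream of GAL1 and a single 2μ origin. The 8.0 kb repository NGS assembly places about 1.5 kb of extra sequence, including an RNA-OUT element, between the promoter and a shortened ORF match, and it shows a split 2μ origin with a duplicated URA3 fragment. The record does not explain this difference. The catalogue's backbone and insert sizes also sum to less than either sequence.
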