Addgene plasmid #145568: pGBW-m4046438
Purpose: Yeast Expression plasmid for SARS-CoV-2 endoRNAse
Depositing lab: Ginkgo Bioworks & Benjie Chen. Depositing organization: Ginkgo Bioworks.
Backbone
  Vector backbone: AmpR; 2u URA3
  Backbone size w/o insert (bp): 4078
  Vector type: Yeast Expression
  Selectable markers: URA3
Growth in bacteria
  Bacterial resistance: Ampicillin, 100 μg/mL
  Growth temperature: 37°C
  Growth strain: DH5alpha
  Copy number: High Copy
Gene/Insert
  Gene/Insert name: SARS-CoV-2 endoRNAse
  Species: S. cerevisiae (budding yeast); Severe acute respiratory syndrome coronavirus 2
  Insert size (bp): 1037
  Mutation: Saccharomyces cerevisiae recode 1
  Entrez Gene: ORF1ab (a.k.a. GU280_gp01)
  Promoter: pGAL1
  Tag / fusion protein: Cleavable thrombin;6xHIS (C terminal on backbone)
  Cloning method: Unknown
Resource information
  A portion of this plasmid was derived from a plasmid made by: GinkgoBioworks
Depositor comments: NCBI Reference Sequence: YP_009725310.1Created by gene synthesis with Not1 site.
How to cite: pGBW-m4046438 was a gift from Ginkgo Bioworks & Benjie Chen (Addgene plasmid # 145568)
